>Addgene plasmid #128794 | pGEX-PP-Spastin(87-616)DeltaExon4 | addgene full sequence | sequence record 255885 | Addgene NGS Result
AGCTTATCGACTGCACGGTGCACCAATGCTTCTGGCGTCAGGCAGCCATCGGAAGCTGTGGTATGGCTGT
GCAGGTCGTAAATCACTGCATAATTCGTGTCGCTCAAGGCGCACTCCCGTTCTGGATAATGTTTTTTGCG
CCGACATCATAACGGTTCTGGCAAATATTCTGAAATGAGCTGTTGACAATTAATCATCGGCTCGTATAAT
GTGTGGAATTGTGAGCGGATAACAATTTCACACAGGAAACAGTATTCATGTCCCCTATACTAGGTTATTG
GAAAATTAAGGGCCTTGTGCAACCCACTCGACTTCTTTTGGAATATCTTGAAGAAAAATATGAAGAGCAT
TTGTATGAGCGCGATGAAGGTGATAAATGGCGAAACAAAAAGTTTGAATTGGGTTTGGAGTTTCCCAATC
TTCCTTATTATATTGATGGTGATGTTAAATTAACACAGTCTATGGCCATCATACGTTATATAGCTGACAA
GCACAACATGTTGGGTGGTTGTCCAAAAGAGCGTGCAGAGATTTCAATGCTTGAAGGAGCGGTTTTGGAT
ATTAGATACGGTGTTTCGAGAATTGCATATAGTAAAGACTTTGAAACTCTCAAAGTTGATTTTCTTAGCA
AGCTACCTGAAATGCTGAAAATGTTCGAAGATCGTTTATGTCATAAAACATATTTAAATGGTGATCATGT
AACCCATCCTGACTTCATGTTGTATGACGCTCTTGATGTTGTTTTATACATGGACCCAATGTGCCTGGAT
GCGTTCCCAAAATTAGTTTGTTTTAAAAAACGTATTGAAGCTATCCCACAAATTGATAAGTACTTGAAAT
CCAGCAAGTATATAGCATGGCCTTTGCAGGGCTGGCAAGCCACGTTTGGTGGTGGCGACCATCCTCCAAA
ATCGGATCTGGTTCCGCGTGGATCTCCGCTTGAAGTCCTCTTTCAGGGACCCCATATGGCAGCCAAGAGG
AGCTCCGGGGCCGCGCCAGCACCTGCCTCGGCCTCGGCCCCGGCGCCGGTGCCGGGCGGCGAGGCCGAGC
GCGTCCGAGTCTTCCACAAACAGGCCTTCGAGTACATCTCCATTGCCCTGCGCATCGATGAGGATGAGAA
AGCAGGACAGAAGGAGCAAGCTGTGGAATGGTATAAGAAAGGTATTGAAGAACTGGAAAAAGGAATAGCT
GTTATAGTTACAGGACAAGGTGAACAGTGTGAAAGAGCTAGACGCCTTCAAGCTAAAATGATGACTAATT
TGGTTATGGCCAAGGACCGCTTACAACTTCTAGAGAGTGGAGCTGTTCCAAAAAGAAAAGACCCCTTAAC
ACACACTAGTAATTCACTGCCTCGTTCAAAAACAGTCATGAAAACTGGATCTGCAGGCCTTTCAGGCCAC
CATAGAGCACCTAGTTACAGTGGTTTATCCATGGTTTCTGGAGTGAAACAGGGATCTGGTCCTGCTCCTA
CCACTCATAAGGGTACTCCGAAAACAAATAGGACAAATAAACCTTCTACCCCTACAACTGCTACTCGTAA
GAAAAAAGACTTGAAGAATTTTAGGAATGTGGACAGCAACCTTGCTAACCTTATAATGAATGAAATTGTG
GACAATGGAACAGCTGTTAAATTTGATGATATAGCTGGTCAAGACTTGGCAAAACAAGCATTGCAAGAAA
TTGTTATTCTTCCTTCTCTGAGGCCTGAGTTGTTCACAGGGCTTAGAGCTCCTGCCAGAGGGCTGTTACT
CTTTGGTCCACCTGGGAATGGGAAGACAATGCTGGCTAAAGCAGTAGCTGCAGAATCGAATGCAACCTTC
TTTAATATAAGTGCTGCAAGTTTAACTTCAAAATACGTGGGAGAAGGAGAGAAATTGGTGAGGGCTCTTT
TTGCTGTGGCTCGAGAACTTCAACCTTCTATAATTTTTATAGATGAAGTTGATAGCCTTTTGTGTGAAAG
AAGAGAAGGGGAGCACGATGCTAGTAGACGCCTAAAAACTGAATTTCTAATAGAATTTGATGGTGTACAG
TCTGCTGGAGATGACAGAGTACTTGTAATGGGTGCAACTAATAGGCCACAAGAGCTTGATGAGGCTGTTC
TCAGGCGTTTCATCAAACGGGTATATGTGTCTTTACCAAATGAGGAGACAAGACTACTTTTGCTTAAAAA
TCTGTTATGTAAACAAGGAAGTCCATTGACCCAAAAAGAACTAGCACAACTTGCTAGAATGACTGATGGA
TACTCAGGAAGTGACCTAACAGCTTTGGCAAAAGATGCAGCACTGGGTCCTATCCGAGAACTAAAACCAG
AACAGGTGAAGAATATGTCTGCCAGTGAGATGAGAAATATTCGATTATCTGACTTCACTGAATCCTTGAA
AAAAATAAAACGCAGCGTCAGCCCTCAAACTTTAGAAGCGTACATACGTTGGAACAAGGACTTTGGAGAT
ACCACTGTTTAAGGATCCTCGAGAATTCATCGTGACTGACTGACGATCTGCCTCGCGCGTTTCGGTGATG
ACGGTGAAAACCTCTGACACATGCGGCTCCCGGAGACGGTCACAGCTTGTCTGTAAGCGGATGCCGGGAG
CAGACAAGCCCGTCAGGGCGCGTCAGCGGGTGTTGGCGGGTGTCGGGGCGCAGCCATGACCCAGTCACGT
AGCGATAGCGGAGTGTATAATTCTTGAAGACGAAAGGGCCTCGTGATACGCCTATTTTTATAGGTTAATG
TCATGATAATAATGGTTTCTTAGACGTCAGGTGGCACTTTTCGGGGAAATGTGCGCGGAACCCCTATTTG
TTTATTTTTCTAAATACATTCAAATATGTATCCGCTCATGAGACAATAACCCTGATAAATGCTTCAATAA
TATTGAAAAAGGAAGAGTATGAGTATTCAACATTTCCGTGTCGCCCTTATTCCCTTTTTTGCGGCATTTT
GCCTTCCTGTTTTTGCTCACCCAGAAACGCTGGTGAAAGTAAAAGATGCTGAAGATCAGTTGGGTGCACG
AGTGGGTTACATCGAACTGGATCTCAACAGCGGTAAGATCCTTGAGAGTTTTCGCCCCGAAGAACGTTTT
CCAATGATGAGCACTTTTAAAGTTCTGCTATGTGGCGCGGTATTATCCCGTGTTGACGCCGGGCAAGAGC
AACTCGGTCGCCGCATACACTATTCTCAGAATGACTTGGTTGAGTACTCACCAGTCACAGAAAAGCATCT
TACGGATGGCATGACAGTAAGAGAATTATGCAGTGCTGCCATAACCATGAGTGATAACACTGCGGCCAAC
TTACTTCTGACAACGATCGGAGGACCGAAGGAGCTAACCGCTTTTTTGCACAACATGGGAGATCATGTAA
CTCGCCTTGATCGTTGGGAACCGGAGCTGAATGAAGCCATACCAAACGACGAGCGTGACACCACGATGCC
TGCAGCAATGGCAACAACGTTGCGCAAACTATTAACTGGCGAACTACTTACTCTAGCTTCCCGGCAACAA
TTAATAGACTGGATGGAGGCGGATAAAGTTGCAGGACCACTTCTGCGCTCGGCCCTTCCGGCTGGCTGGT
TTATTGCTGATAAATCTGGAGCCGGTGAGCGTGGGTCTCGCGGTATCATTGCAGCACTGGGGCCAGATGG
TAAGCCCTCCCGTATCGTAGTTATCTACACGACGGGGAGTCAGGCAACTATGGATGAACGAAATAGACAG
ATCGCTGAGATAGGTGCCTCACTGATTAAGCATTGGTAACTGTCAGACCAAGTTTACTCATATATACTTT
AGATTGATTTAAAACTTCATTTTTAATTTAAAAGGATCTAGGTGAAGATCCTTTTTGATAATCTCATGAC
CAAAATCCCTTAACGTGAGTTTTCGTTCCACTGAGCGTCAGACCCCGTAGAAAAGATCAAAGGATCTTCT
TGAGATCCTTTTTTTCTGCGCGTAATCTGCTGCTTGCAAACAAAAAAACCACCGCTACCAGCGGTGGTTT
GTTTGCCGGATCAAGAGCTACCAACTCTTTTTCCGAAGGTAACTGGCTTCAGCAGAGCGCAGATACCAAA
TACTGTCCTTCTAGTGTAGCCGTAGTTAGGCCACCACTTCAAGAACTCTGTAGCACCGCCTACATACCTC
GCTCTGCTAATCCTGTTACCAGTGGCTGCTGCCAGTGGCGATAAGTCGTGTCTTACCGGGTTGGACTCAA
GACGATAGTTACCGGATAAGGCGCAGCGGTCGGGCTGAACGGGGGGTTCGTGCACACAGCCCAGCTTGGA
GCGAACGACCTACACCGAACTGAGATACCTACAGCGTGAGCTATGAGAAAGCGCCACGCTTCCCGAAGGG
AGAAAGGCGGACAGGTATCCGGTAAGCGGCAGGGTCGGAACAGGAGAGCGCACGAGGGAGCTTCCAGGGG
GAAACGCCTGGTATCTTTATAGTCCTGTCGGGTTTCGCCACCTCTGACTTGAGCGTCGATTTTTGTGATG
CTCGTCAGGGGGGCGGAGCCTATGGAAAAACGCCAGCAACGCGGCCTTTTTACGGTTCCTGGCCTTTTGC
TGGCCTTTTGCTCACATGTTCTTTCCTGCGTTATCCCCTGATTCTGTGGATAACCGTATTACCGCCTTTG
AGTGAGCTGATACCGCTCGCCGCAGCCGAACGACCGAGCGCAGCGAGTCAGTGAGCGAGGAAGCGGAAGA
GCGCCTGATGCGGTATTTTCTCCTTACGCATCTGTGCGGTATTTCACACCGCATAAATTCCGACACCATC
GAATGGCGCAAAACCTTTCGCGGTATGGCATGATAGCGCCCGGAAGAGAGTCAATTCAGGGTGGTGAATG
TGAAACCAGTAACGTTATACGATGTCGCAGAGTATGCCGGTGTCTCTTATCAGACCGTTTCCCGCGTGGT
GAACCAGGCCAGCCACGTTTCTGCGAAAACGCGGGAAAAAGTGGAAGCGGCGATGGCGGAGCTGAATTAC
ATTCCCAACCGCGTGGCACAACAACTGGCGGGCAAACAGTCGTTGCTGATTGGCGTTGCCACCTCCAGTC
TGGCCCTGCACGCGCCGTCGCAAATTGTCGCGGCGATTAAATCTCGCGCCGATCAACTGGGTGCCAGCGT
GGTGGTGTCGATGGTAGAACGAAGCGGCGTCGAAGCCTGTAAAGCGGCGGTGCACAATCTTCTCGCGCAA
CGCGTCAGTGGGCTGATCATTAACTATCCGCTGGATGACCAGGATGCCATTGCTGTGGAAGCTGCCTGCA
CTAATGTTCCGGCGTTATTTCTTGATGTCTCTGACCAGACACCCATCAACAGTATTATTTTCTCCCATGA
AGACGGTACGCGACTGGGCGTGGAGCATCTGGTCGCATTGGGTCACCAGCAAATCGCGCTGTTAGCGGGC
CCATTAAGTTCTGTCTCGGCGCGTCTGCGTCTGGCTGGCTGGCATAAATATCTCACTCGCAATCAAATTC
AGCCGATAGCGGAACGGGAAGGCGACTGGAGTGCCATGTCCGGTTTTCAACAAACCATGCAAATGCTGAA
TGAGGGCATCGTTCCCACTGCGATGCTGGTTGCCAACGATCAGATGGCGCTGGGCGCAATGCGCGCCATT
ACCGAGTCCGGGCTGCGCGTTGGTGCGGATATCTCGGTAGTGGGATACGACGATACCGAAGACAGCTCAT
GTTATATCCCGCCGTTAACCACCATCAAACAGGATTTTCGCCTGCTGGGGCAAACCAGCGTGGACCGCTT
GCTGCAACTCTCTCAGGGCCAGGCGGTGAAGGGCAATCAGCTGTTGCCCGTCTCACTGGTGAAAAGAAAA
ACCACCCTGGCGCCCAATACGCAAACCGCCTCTCCCCGCGCGTTGGCCGATTCATTAATGCAGCTGGCAC
GACAGGTTTCCCGACTGGAAAGCGGGCAGTGAGCGCAACGCAATTAATGTAAGTTAGCTCACTCATTAGG
CACCCCAGGCTTTACACTTTATGCTTCCGGCTCGTATGTTGTGTGGAATTGTGAGCGGATAACAATTTCA
CACAGGAAACAGCTATGACCATGATTACGGATTCACTGGCCGTCGTTTTACAACGTCGTGACTGGGAAAA
CCCTGGCGTTACCCAACTTAATCGCCTTGCAGCACATCCCCCTTTCGCCAGCTGGCGTAATAGCGAAGAG
GCCCGCACCGATCGCCCTTCCCAACAGTTGCGCAGCCTGAATGGCGAATGGCGCTTTGCCTGGTTTCCGG
CACCAGAAGCGGTGCCGGAAAGCTGGCTGGAGTGCGATCTTCCTGAGGCCGATACTGTCGTCGTCCCCTC
AAACTGGCAGATGCACGGTTACGATGCGCCCATCTACACCAACGTGACCTATCCCATTACGGTCAATCCG
CCGTTTGTTCCCACGGAGAATCCGACGGGTTGTTACTCGCTCACATTTAATGTTGATGAAAGCTGGCTAC
AGGAAGGCCAGACGCGAATTATTTTTGATGGCGTTGGAATT
Features (pLannotate 1.2.2; 18 found; start..end, strand, type, name):
    183..211     +  promoter       tac promoter: strong E. coli promoter; hybrid between the trp and lac UV5 promoters
    219..235     +  protein_bind   lac operator: The lac repressor binds to the lac operator to inhibit transcription in E. coli. This inhibition can be relieved by adding lactose or isopropyl-β-D-thiogalactopyranoside (IPTG). lac repressor encoded by lacI
    258..911     +  CDS            GST26_SCHJA: Experimental evidence at protein level: Swiss-Prot protein existence level 1. GST isoenzymes appear to play a central role in the parasite detoxification system. Other functions are also suspected including a role in increasing the solubility of haematin in the parasite gut. From Schistosoma japonicum (Blood fluke).
    939..962     +  CDS            HRV 3C site: recognition and cleavage site for human rhinovirus 3C and PreScission proteases
    966..2459    +  CDS            Spast (fragment): SPAST_RAT - Also known as Spg4. Experimental evidence at protein level: Swiss-Prot protein existence level 1. ATP-dependent microtubule severing protein that specifically recognizes and cuts microtubules that are polyglutamylated. Preferentially recognizes and acts on microtubules decorated with short polyglutamate tails: severing activity increases as the number of glutamates per tubulin rises from one to eight, but decreases beyond this glutamylation threshold. Severing activity is not dependent on tubulin acetylation or detyrosination. Microtubule severing promotes reorganization of cellula
   2498..2537    +  CDS            rop (fragment): Rop protein, which maintains plasmids at low copy number; rop
   2639..2679    +  misc_feature   bom (fragment): basis of mobility region from pBR322
   2784..2888    +  promoter       AmpR promoter: bla
   2889..3746    +  CDS            bla: BLAT_ECOLX - Experimental evidence at protein level: Swiss-Prot protein existence level 1. TEM-type are the most prevalent beta-lactamases in enterobacteria; they hydrolyze the beta-lactam bond in susceptible beta-lactam antibiotics, thus conferring resistance to penicillins and cephalosporins. TEM-3 and TEM-4 are capable of hydrolyzing cefotaxime and ceftazidime. TEM-5 is capable of hydrolyzing ceftazidime. TEM-6 is capable of hydrolyzing ceftazidime and aztreonam. TEM-8/CAZ-2, TEM- 16/CAZ-7 and TEM-24/CAZ-6 are markedly active against ceftazidime. IRT- 4 shows resistance to beta-lactamase in
   3920..4508    +  rep_origin     ori: high-copy-number ColE1/pMB1/pBR322/pUC origin of replication
   4694..4745    -  misc_feature   bom (fragment): basis of mobility region from pBR322
   4752..4829    +  promoter       lacI promoter: lacI
   4830..5912    +  CDS            lacI: lac repressor; lacI; The lac repressor binds to the lac operator to inhibit transcription in E. coli. This inhibition can be relieved by adding lactose or isopropyl-β-D-thiogalactopyranoside (IPTG).
   5925..5946    +  protein_bind   CAP binding site: CAP binding activates transcription in the presence of cAMP. E. coli catabolite activator protein
   5961..5991    +  promoter       lac promoter: promoter for the E. coli lac operon
   5999..6015    +  protein_bind   lac operator: The lac repressor binds to the lac operator to inhibit transcription in E. coli. This inhibition can be relieved by adding lactose or isopropyl-β-D-thiogalactopyranoside (IPTG). lac repressor encoded by lacI
   6035..6208    +  CDS            lacZα: LacZα fragment of β-galactosidase; lacZ fragment
   6472..107     -  CDS            yciV (fragment) (across the origin): RNAAM_ECOLI - Also known as trpH From Escherichia coli (strain K12).
