[The description below was written by a language model from this plasmid's Addgene catalogue record and pLannotate feature annotations shown in this document.]
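Description:
pGEX-PP-Spastin(87-616)DeltaExon4 is a 6,481 bp bacterial expression plasmid built on a pGEX backbone for producing a truncated form of human spastin (SPAST/SPG4) in E. coli. It is maintained through a high-copy ColE1/pMB1-type origin and selected with ampicillin via the TEM beta-lactamase gene (bla) and its own promoter. The backbone also carries lacI with its promoter, remnants of pBR322 (rop and bom fragments), and a lac promoter/operator–lacZα segment typical of pGEX vectors.

The roughly 1.5 kb insert encodes spastin residues 87–616, corresponding to the M87 isoform that starts at the internal initiation site, with exon 4 omitted. It was cloned between NdeI and BamHI sites that remain intact. The annotation tool matched this open reading frame to the rat orthologue, but the catalogue record identifies it as human. Upstream and in frame lie Schistosoma japonicum glutathione S-transferase and an HRV 3C/PreScission protease recognition site (the "PP" in the name), so the protein is made as an N-terminal GST fusion. This can be captured on glutathione resin, and the tag can then be removed by proteolytic cleavage.

The catalogue lists T7 as the promoter. However, the sequenced feature table shows no T7 promoter and instead places a tac promoter and lac operator directly upstream of GST. Expression is therefore expected to be repressed by the plasmid-encoded LacI and induced with IPTG.

Spastin is an ATP-dependent microtubule-severing enzyme that acts on polyglutamylated tubulin. The associated publication used recombinant spastin for structural analysis of the enzyme bound to a glutamate-rich peptide, which is consistent with this construct serving as a source of purified protein for structural and biochemical work.
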