Addgene plasmid #128794: pGEX-PP-Spastin(87-616)DeltaExon4
Purpose: Bacteiral expression of Spastin M87 varient without exon 4
Depositing lab: Chris Hill. Depositing organization: University of Utah. Publication: Structure of spastin bound to a glutamate-rich peptide implies a hand-over-hand mechanism of substrate translocation. Han H, Schubert HL, McCullough J, Monroe N, Purdy MD, Yeager M, Sundquist WI, Hill CP. J Biol Chem. 2019 Nov 25. pii: AC119.009890. doi: 10.1074/jbc.AC119.009890. PubMed 31767681.
Backbone
  Vector backbone: pGEX
  Backbone size w/o insert (bp): 4984
  Total vector size (bp): 6481
  Vector type: Bacterial Expression ; `
Growth in bacteria
  Bacterial resistance: Ampicillin, 100 μg/mL
  Growth temperature: 37°C
  Growth strain: DH5alpha
  Copy number: High Copy
Gene/Insert
  Gene/Insert name: Spastin (alt names: SPAST; SPG4)
  Species: H. sapiens (human)
  Insert size (bp): 1497
  Mutation: residues 87-616 without exon 4.
  GenBank ID: NC_000002.12
  Entrez Gene: SPAST (a.k.a. ADPSP, FSP2, SPG4)
  Promoter: T7
  Tag / fusion protein: GST (N terminal on insert)
  Cloning method: Restriction Enzyme; 5′ cloning site Nde1 (not destroyed); 3′ cloning site BanH1 (not destroyed)
  Sequencing primers: 5′ GCAAGCCACGTTTGG
Terms and licenses: Academic/Nonprofit Terms; Industry Terms: Not Available to Industry
How to cite: pGEX-PP-Spastin(87-616)DeltaExon4 was a gift from Chris Hill (Addgene plasmid # 128794 ; http://n2t.net/addgene:128794 ; RRID:Addgene_128794)
